>Addgene plasmid #229475 | pMS19 | addgene full sequence | sequence record 457043 | Addgene NGS Result
ACGGGATAATACCGCGCCACATAGCAGAACTTTAAAAGTGCTCATCATTGGAAAACGTTCTTCGGGGCGA
AAACTCTCAAGGATCTTACCGCTGTTGAGATCCAGTTCGATGTAACCCACTCGTGCACCCAACTGATCTT
CAGCATCTTTTACTTTCACCAGCGTTTCTGGGTGAGCAAAAACAGGAAGGCAAAATGCCGCAAAAAAGGG
AATAAGGGCGACACGGAAATGTTGAATACTCATACTCTTCCTTTTTCAATATTATTGAAGCATTTATCAG
GGTTATTGTCTCATGAGCGGATACATATTTGAATGTATTTAGAAAAATAAACAAATAGGGGTTCCGCGCA
CATTTCCCCGAAAAGTGCCACCTGACGTCTAAGAAACCATTATTATCATGACATTAACCTATAAAAATAG
GCGTATCACGAGGCCCTTTCGTCTTCAAGAATTTTATAAACCGTGGAGCGGGCAATACTGAGCTGATGAG
CAATTTCCGTTGCACCAGTGCCCTTCTGATGAAGCGTCAGCACGACGTTCCTGTCCACGGTACGCCTGCG
GCCAAATTTGATTCCTTTCAGCTTTGCTTCCTGTCGGCCCTCATTCGTGCGCTCTAGGATCTCGATCCCG
CGAAATTAATACGACTCACTATAGGGGAATTGTGAGCGGATAACAATTCCCCTCTAGAAATAATTTTGTT
TAACTTTAAGAAGGAGATATACATATGACGCAGCCATTGGTCGGAAAACAGATTCTCATTGTTGAAGATG
AGCAGGTATTTCGCTCGCTTCTGGATTCATGGTTTTCCTCATTGGGAGCGACAACGGTACTGGCGGCTGA
TGGGGTGGATGCCCTTGAGTTGCTGGGAGGTTTCACTCCAGACCTGATGATATGTGATATCGCGATGCCA
CGAATGAACGGGCTTAAACTGCTGGAGCATATACGTAACAGAGGCGACCAGACCCCAGTTCTGGTGATAT
CTGCCACTGAAAATATGGCAGATATTGCCAAAGCGTTACGTCTGGGCGTTGAAGATGTTTTGCTGAAACC
AGTTAAAGATCTGAATCGCTTGCGCGAGATGGTTTTTGCCTGTCTCTATCCCAGCATGTTTAATTCGCGC
GTTGAGGCAGCGGCAAGGCTTTTTCGCGACTGGGATGCAATGGTTGATAACCCTGCCGCAGCGGCGAAAT
TATTACAGGAACTACAACCGCCGGTTCAGCAGGTGATTTCCCATTGCCGGGTTAATTATCGTCAATTGGT
TGCCGCGGACAAACCCGGCCTGGTGCTTGATATTGCCGCACTTTCGGAAAACGATCTGGCATTTTATTGC
CTTGATGTCACCCGAGCTGGACATAATGGCGTACTTGCTGCCTTGTTATTACGCGCATTGTTTAACGGAT
TATTACAGGAACAGCTTGCACACCAAAATCAACGGTTGCCAGAGTTGGGCGCGTTATTGAAGCAGGTAAA
CCATTTACTTCGTCAGGCCAATCTGCCGGGGCAGTTTCCGCTATTAGTTGGCTATTATCATCGCGAACTG
AAAAATCTCATTCTGGTTTCTGCGGGTCTGAATGCGACGTTAAATACCGGCGAACACCAGGTGCAAATCA
GTAATGGTGTTCCGTTAGGCACTTTAGGTAACGCTTATTTGAATCAATTGAGCCAGCGATGCGATGCCTG
GCAATGCCAAATATGGGGAACCGGTGGTCGACTGCGCTTGATGTTGTCTGCAGAATGAGGATCCGAATTC
GAGCTCCGTCGACAAGCTTGCGGCCGCACTCGAGCACCACCACCACCACCACTGAGATCCGGCTGCTAAC
AAAGCCCGAAAGGAAGCTGAGTTGGCTGCTGCCACCGCTGAGCAATAACTAGCATAACCCCTTGGGGCCT
CTAAACGGGTCTTGAGGGGTTTTTTGCTGAAAGGAGGAACTATATCCGGATTGGCGAATGGG
[124 nt withheld, positions 1953-2076]
C
[91 nt withheld, positions 2078-2168]
A
[49 nt withheld, positions 2170-2218]
CCTTTGACGTTGGAGTCCACGTTCTTT
[37 nt withheld, positions 2246-2282]
ACCCTATCTCGGTCTATTCTTTTGATTTATAAGGGATTTTGCCGATTTCGGCCTATTGGTTAAAAAATGA
GCTGATTTAACAAAAATTTAACGCGAATTTTAACAAAATATTAACGCTTACAATTTAGGTGGCACTTTTC
GGGGAAATGTGCGCGGAACCCCTATTTGTTTATTTTTCTAAATACATTCAAATATGTATCCGCTCATGAA
TTAATTCTTAGAAAAACTCATCGAGCATCAAATGAAACTGCAATTTATTCATATCAGGATTATCAATACC
ATATTTTTGAAAAAGCCGTTTCTGTAATGAAGGAGAAAACTCACCGAGGCAGTTCCATAGGATGGCAAGA
TCCTGGTATCGGTCTGCGATTCCGACTCGTCCAACATCAATACAACCTATTAATTTCCCCTCGTCAAAAA
TAAGGTTATCAAGTGAGAAATCACCATGAGTGACGACTGAATCCGGTGAGAATGGCAACCCGGGGATCGC
AGTGGTGAGTAACCATGCATCATCAGGAGTACGGATAAAATGCTTGATGGTCGGAAGAGGCATAAATTCC
GTCAGCCAGTTTAGTCTGACCATCTCATCTGTAACATCATTGGCAACGCTACCTTTGCCATGTTTCAGAA
ACAACTCTGGCGCATCGGGCTTCCCATACAATCGATAGATTGTCGCACCTGATTGCCCGACATTATCGCG
AGCCCATTTATACCCATATAAATCAGCATCCATGTTGGAATTTAATCGCGGCAGATAAGACGTTTCCCGT
TGAATATGGCTCATAACACCCCTTGTATTACTGTTTATGTAAGCAGACAGTTTTATTGTTCATGATGATA
TATTTTTATCTTGTGCAATGTAACATCAGAGATTTTGAGACACAACGTGGCTTTGTTGAATAAATCGAAC
TTTTGCTGAGTTGAAGGATCAGATCACGCATCTTCCCGACAACGCAGACCGTTCCGTGGCAAAGCAAAAG
TTCAAAATCACCAACTGGTCCACCTACAACAAAGCTCTCATCAACCGTGGCTCCCTCACTTTCTGGCTGG
ATGATGGGGCGATTCAGGCCTGGAATGAGTCAGCAACACCTTCTTCACGAGGCAGACCTCAGCGCTAGCG
GAGTGTATACTGGCTTACTATGTTGGCACTGATGAGGGTGTCAGTGAAGTGCTTCATGTGGCAGGAGAAA
AAAGGCTGCACCGGTGCGTCAGCAGAATATGTGATACAGGATATATTCCGCTTCCTCGCTCACTGACTCG
CTACGCTCGGTCGTTCGACTGCGGCGAGCGGAAATGGCTTACGAACGGGGCGGAGATTTCCTGGAAGATG
CCAGGAAGATACTTAACAGGGAAGTGAGAGGGCCGCGGCAAAGCCGTTTTTCCATAGGCTCCGCCCCCCT
GACAAGCATCACGAAATCTGACGCTCAAATCAGTGGTGGCGAAACCCGACAGGACTATAAAGATACCAGG
CGTTTCCCCCTGGCGGCTCCCTCGTGCGCTCTCCTGTTCCTGCCTTTCGGTTTACCGGTGTCATTCCGCT
GTTATGGCCGCGTTTGTCTCATTCCACGCCTGACACTCAGTTCCGGGTAGGCAGTTCGCTCCAAGCTGGA
CTGTATGCACGAACCCCCCGTTCAGTCCGACCGCTGCGCCTTATCCGGTAACTATCGTCTTGAGTCCAAC
CCGGAAAGACATGCAAAAGCACCACTGGCAGCAGCCACTGGTAATTGATTTAGAGGAGTTAGTCTTGAAG
TCATGAGCCGGTTAAGGCTAAACTGAAAGGACAAGTTTTGGTGACTGCGCTCCTCCAAGCCAGTTACCTC
GGTTCAAAGAGTTGGTAGCTCAGAGAACCTTCGAAAAACCGCCCTGCAAGGCGGTTTTTTCGTTTTCAGA
GCAAGAGATTACGCGCAGACCAAAACGATCTCAAGAAGATCATCTTATTAAGGGGTCTGACGCTCAGTGG
AACGAAAACTCACGTTAAGGGATTTTGGTCATGAGATTATCAAAAAGGATCTTCACCTAGATCCTTTTAA
ATTAAAAATGAAGTTTTAAATCAATCTAAAGTATATATGAGTAAACTTGGTCTGACAGTTACCAATGCTT
AATCAGTGAGGCACCTATCTCAGCGATCTGTCTATTTCGTTCATCCATAGTTGCCTGACTCCCCGTCGTG
TAGATAACTACGATACGGGAGGGCTTACCATCTGGCCCCAGTGCTGCAATGATACCGCGAGACCCACGCT
CACCGGCTCCAGATTTATCAGCAATAAACCAGCCAGCCGGAAGGGCCGAGCGCAGAAGTGGTCCTGCAAC
TTTATCCGCCTCCATCCAGTCTATTAATTGTTGCCGGGAAGCTAGAGTAAGTAGTTCGCCAGTTAATAGT
TTGCGCAACGTTGTTGCCATTGCTGCAGGCATCGTGGTGTCACGCTCGTCGTTTGGTATGGCTTCATTCA
GCTCCGGTTCCCAACGATCAAGGCGAGTTACATGATCCCCCATGTTGTGCAAAAAAGCGGTTAGCTCCTT
CGGTCCTCCGATCGTTGTCAGAAGTAAGTTGGCCGCAGTGTTATCACTCATGGTTATGGCAGCACTGCAT
AATTCTCTTACTGTCATGCCATCCGTAAGATGCTTTTCTGTGACTGGTGAGTACTCAACCAAGTCATTCT
GAGAATAGTGTATGCGGCGACCGAGTTGCTCTTGCCCGGCGTCAAC
Features (pLannotate 1.2.2; 17 found; start..end, strand, type, name):
    244..348     -  promoter       AmpR promoter: bla
    429..620     -  CDS            tnpR (fragment): TNR3_ECOLX - Experimental evidence at protein level: Swiss-Prot protein existence level 1. Resolvase catalyzes the resolution (a site-specific recombination) of the cointegrated replicon to yield the final transposition products. From Escherichia coli.
    637..655     +  promoter       T7 promoter: promoter for bacteriophage T7 RNA polymerase
    656..680     +  protein_bind   lac operator: The lac repressor binds to the lac operator to inhibit transcription in E. coli. This inhibition can be relieved by adding lactose or isopropyl-β-D-thiogalactopyranoside (IPTG). lac repressor encoded by lacI
    695..717     +  RBS            RBS: efficient ribosome binding site from bacteriophage T7 gene 10 (Olins and Rangwala, 1989)
    725..1735    +  CDS            rssB: RSSB_ECOLI - Also known as hnr, sprE, ychL. Experimental evidence at protein level: Swiss-Prot protein existence level 1. Regulates the turnover of the sigma S factor (RpoS) by promoting its proteolysis in exponentially growing cells. Acts by binding and delivering RpoS to the ClpXP protease. RssB is not co- degraded with RpoS, but is released from the complex and can initiate a new cycle of RpoS recognition and degradation. In stationary phase, could also act as an anti-sigma factor and reduce the ability of RpoS to activate gene expression. Is also involved in the regulation of the mRNA poly
   1785..1802    +  CDS            9xHis (fragment): 9xHis affinity tag
   1812..1861    +  CDS            SET1 (fragment): solubility-enhancement tag derived from T7 phage gene 10B
   1869..1916    +  terminator     T7 terminator: transcription terminator for bacteriophage T7 RNA polymerase
   1953..2381    +  rep_origin     f1 ori (sequence partly withheld): f1 bacteriophage origin of replication; arrow indicates direction of (+) strand synthesis
   2434..2491    +  promoter       AmpR promoter (fragment): bla
   2500..2760    -  CDS            KanR (fragment): aminoglycoside phosphotransferase; aph(3')-Ia; confers resistance to kanamycin in bacteria or G418 (Geneticin®) in eukaryotes
   2761..3066    -  CDS            KanR (fragment): aminoglycoside phosphotransferase; aph(3')-Ia; confers resistance to kanamycin in bacteria or G418 (Geneticin®) in eukaryotes
   3393..3419    +  misc_feature   bom (fragment): basis of mobility region from pBR322
   3518..3573    -  rep_origin     RSF ori (fragment): Plasmids containing the RSF 1030 origin of replication can be propagated in E. coli cells that contain additional plasmids with compatible origins.
   3661..4206    -  rep_origin     p15A ori: Plasmids containing the medium-copy-number p15A origin of replication can be propagated in E. coli cells that contain a second plasmid with the ColE1 origin.
   4371..243     -  CDS            AmpR (across the origin): β-lactamase; bla; confers resistance to ampicillin, carbenicillin, and related antibiotics
