[The description below was written by a language model from this plasmid's Addgene catalogue record and pLannotate feature annotations shown in this document.]
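Description:
pMS19 is a bacterial expression plasmid built on the pOKD5 backbone for producing a mutant form of the Escherichia coli response regulator RssB carrying three alanine substitutions, E135A, E136A and E137A. The sequenced plasmid is about 5 kb. It replicates from a medium-copy p15A origin, which is compatible with ColE1-type plasmids, and is selected with ampicillin through an intact β-lactamase gene driven by its own promoter. The feature table also shows an f1 phage origin and several backbone remnants: two adjacent kanamycin-resistance fragments, a tnpR resolvase fragment, and short bom and RSF origin fragments. None of these appear to be complete, and the record lists only ampicillin as the selection.

The expression cassette uses a T7 promoter followed by a lac operator and the strong ribosome binding site from T7 gene 10, so transcription depends on T7 RNA polymerase and is repressed by lac repressor until induced with IPTG. This fits the depositor's suggestion of a DE3 lysogen for protein production. No lacI gene is annotated on the plasmid. The rssB coding sequence is followed shortly by a short histidine-tag annotation, which probably represents a C-terminal His tag for affinity purification, although the record does not state whether it is fused in frame. A short match to a T7 gene 10-derived sequence and the T7 terminator close the cassette.

RssB is the adaptor that delivers the stationary-phase sigma factor RpoS to the ClpXP protease. The associated study concerns the structural basis of RssB inhibition by an antiadaptor, so this triple mutant is presumably intended for recombinant protein production to test the role of these acidic residues, though the record does not spell out the mutant's specific purpose.
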