Addgene plasmid #229475: pMS19
Purpose: Expresses RssB with E135A, E136A, & E137A mutation
Depositing lab: Alexandra Deaconescu. Depositing organization: Brown University. Publication: Structural basis for inhibition of a response regulator of sigma(S) stability by a ClpXP antiadaptor. Dorich V, Brugger C, Tripathi A, Hoskins JR, Tong S, Suhanovsky MM, Sastry A, Wickner S, Gottesman S, Deaconescu AM. Genes Dev. 2019 Jun 1;33(11-12):718-732. doi: 10.1101/gad.320168.118. Epub 2019 Apr 11. PubMed 30975721.
Backbone
  Vector backbone: pOKD5
  Backbone size w/o insert (bp): 3787
  Vector type: Bacterial Expression
Growth in bacteria
  Bacterial resistance: Ampicillin, 100 μg/mL
  Growth temperature: 37°C
  Growth strain: DH5alpha
  Growth instructions: The depositing lab recommends OneShot Top10 for plasmid storage and propagation and BL21 DE3 for protein expression.
  Copy number: Unknown
Gene/Insert
  Gene/Insert name: RssB (E135A, E136A, E137A)
  Species: E. coli
  Insert size (bp): 1012
  Mutation: E135A, E136A, E137A
  Promoter: T7
  Cloning method: Other
Terms and licenses: Academic/Nonprofit Terms; Industry Terms: Not Available to Industry
How to cite: pMS19 was a gift from Alexandra Deaconescu (Addgene plasmid # 229475 ; http://n2t.net/addgene:229475 ; RRID:Addgene_229475)
